Addgene plasmid #155523: DDX5
Purpose: For use in RBP tethering screen
Depositing lab: Eugene Yeo. Depositing organization: University of California, San Diego (UCSD). Publication: Large-scale tethered function assays identify factors that regulate mRNA stability and translation. Luo EC, Nathanson JL, Tan FE, Schwartz JL, Schmok JC, Shankar A, Markmiller S, Yee BA, Sathe S, Pratt GA, Scaletta DB, Ha Y, Hill DE, Aigner S, Yeo GW. Nat Struct Mol Biol. 2020 Oct;27(10):989-1000. doi: 10.1038/s41594-020-0477-6. Epub 2020 Aug 17. PubMed 32807991.
Backbone
  Vector backbone: E2.pEF5-DEST-FL-V5-MCP
  Backbone size w/o insert (bp): 7357
  Vector type: Mammalian Expression
Growth in bacteria
  Bacterial resistance: Ampicillin, 100 μg/mL
  Growth temperature: 37°C
  Growth strain: DH5alpha
  Copy number: High Copy
Gene/Insert
  Gene/Insert name: DDX5 (alt name: Accession: BC016027)
  Species: H. sapiens (human)
  Insert size (bp): 1845
  Mutation: none
  Entrez Gene: DDX5 (a.k.a. G17P1, HLR1, HUMP68, p68)
  Promoter: EF-1a
  Tag / fusion protein: V5-MCP (C terminal on backbone)
  Cloning method: Gateway Cloning
  Sequencing primers: 5′ TAATACGACTCACTATAGGG; 3′ gctcgagtctagagggc
Resource information
  A portion of this plasmid was derived from a plasmid made by: DNASU Plasmid Repository Center for Personalized Diagnostics Biodesign Institute
Terms and licenses: Academic/Nonprofit Terms; Industry Terms: Not Available to Industry
How to cite: DDX5 was a gift from Eugene Yeo (Addgene plasmid # 155523 ; http://n2t.net/addgene:155523 ; RRID:Addgene_155523)
