[The description below was written by a language model from this plasmid's Addgene catalogue record and pLannotate feature annotations shown in this document.]
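Description:
DDX5 is a mammalian expression plasmid built on the Gateway destination backbone E2.pEF5-DEST-FL-V5-MCP. It was made as one member of a library of RNA-binding protein clones for a tethered-function screen. It is propagated in E. coli through a high-copy ColE1/pUC-type origin and selected with ampicillin via the β-lactamase gene. The annotated sequence record is about 8.2 kb.

The payload is the unmutated human DDX5 open reading frame (the p68 DEAD-box RNA helicase). It was introduced by Gateway recombination and is therefore flanked by attB1 and attB2 sites. Expression is driven by the strong constitutive EF-1α promoter, with a T7 promoter just upstream of the insert, and the transcript ends at a bovine growth hormone polyadenylation signal. Downstream of attB2, the backbone supplies a C-terminal V5 epitope tag followed by the bacteriophage MS2 coat protein (MCP). The product is thus a DDX5-V5-MCP fusion. MCP binds MS2 stem-loop structures in RNA, so the fusion can be artificially recruited to a reporter transcript carrying such hairpins. This lets the effect of DDX5 on that mRNA's stability or translation be measured independently of its natural RNA targets, while V5 allows detection of the fusion.

The backbone also carries an FRT site immediately upstream of a hygromycin resistance coding sequence with an SV40 polyadenylation signal. No intact promoter is annotated directly ahead of the hygromycin gene, an arrangement typical of vectors designed for FLP-mediated integration into a genomic FRT landing site, where hygromycin resistance marks integrants. The record itself does not describe that use. Other annotations, including the f1 origin, lac region, ble, CMV enhancer and SV40 fragments, are partial backbone remnants.
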