Features (pLannotate 1.2.2; 24 found; start..end, strand, type, name):
      5..23      +  enhancer       CMV enhancer (fragment): human cytomegalovirus immediate early enhancer
     48..114     +  CDS            small t antigen (fragment): SV40 (simian virus 40) small t antigen
    121..1299    +  promoter       EF-1α promoter: strong constitutive promoter for human elongation factor EF-1α
   1316..1334    +  promoter       T7 promoter: promoter for bacteriophage T7 RNA polymerase
   1413..1437    +  protein_bind   attB1: mutant version of attB; recombination site for the Gateway® BP reaction BP Clonase™
   1443..3284    +  CDS            DDX5: DDX5_HUMAN - Also known as G17P1, HELR, HLR1. Experimental evidence at protein level: Swiss-Prot protein existence level 1. Involved in the alternative regulation of pre-mRNA splicing; its RNA helicase activity is necessary for increasing tau exon 10 inclusion and occurs in a RBM4-dependent manner. Binds to the tau pre- mRNA in the stem-loop region downstream of exon 10. The rate of ATP hydrolysis is highly stimulated by single-stranded RNA. Involved in transcriptional regulation; the function is independent of the RNA helicase activity. Transcriptional coactivator for androgen receptor AR but
   3289..3313    -  protein_bind   attB2: mutant version of attB; recombination site for the Gateway® BP reaction BP Clonase™
   3438..3479    +  CDS            V5 tag: epitope tag from simian virus 5
   3492..3878    +  CDS            MS2: bacteriophage MS2 coat protein binds to a specific stem-loop structure in the viral RNA (Peabody, 1993)
   3940..4164    +  polyA_signal   bGH poly(A) signal: bovine growth hormone polyadenylation signal
   4168..4189    +  promoter       SV40 promoter (fragment): SV40 enhancer and early promoter
   4210..4443    +  rep_origin     f1 ori (fragment) (sequence partly withheld): f1 bacteriophage origin of replication; arrow indicates direction of (+) strand synthesis
   4448..4495    +  protein_bind   FRT: FLP-mediated recombination occurs in the 8-bp core sequence TCTAGAAA (Turan and Bode, 2011). FLP recombinase from the Saccharomyces cerevisiae 2μ plasmid
   4503..5525    +  CDS            HygR: aminoglycoside phosphotransferase from E. coli; aph(4)-Ia; confers resistance to hygromycin
   5535..5660    +  CDS            ble (fragment): BLE_KLEPN - Experimental evidence at protein level: Swiss-Prot protein existence level 1. Binding protein with a strong affinity to the bleomycin family of antibiotics. Binds to CL990; an antimitotic-antibiotic compound. From Klebsiella pneumoniae.
   5655..5776    +  polyA_signal   SV40 poly(A) signal: SV40 polyadenylation signal
   5849..5865    -  protein_bind   lac operator: The lac repressor binds to the lac operator to inhibit transcription in E. coli. This inhibition can be relieved by adding lactose or isopropyl-β-D-thiogalactopyranoside (IPTG). lac repressor encoded by lacI
   5873..5903    -  promoter       lac promoter: promoter for the E. coli lac operon
   5918..5939    -  protein_bind   CAP binding site: CAP binding activates transcription in the presence of cAMP. E. coli catabolite activator protein
   5952..6044    -  CDS            lacI (fragment): lac repressor; lacI; The lac repressor binds to the lac operator to inhibit transcription in E. coli. This inhibition can be relieved by adding lactose or isopropyl-β-D-thiogalactopyranoside (IPTG).
   6227..6815    -  rep_origin     ori: high-copy-number ColE1/pMB1/pBR322/pUC origin of replication
   6986..7846    -  CDS            AmpR: β-lactamase; bla; confers resistance to ampicillin, carbenicillin, and related antibiotics
   7847..7951    -  promoter       AmpR promoter: bla
   8010..8062    -  misc_feature   bom (fragment): basis of mobility region from pBR322
>Addgene plasmid #155523 | DDX5 | addgene full sequence | sequence record 376737 | Addgene NGS Result
CGTTGACATTGATTATTGACTAGGCTTTTGCAAAAAGCTTTGCAAAGATGGATAAAGTTTTAAACAGAGA
GGAATCTTTGCAGCTAATGGACCTTCTAGGTCTTGAAAGGAGTGGGAATTGGCTCCGGTGCCCGTCAGTG
GGCAGAGCGCACATCGCCCACAGTCCCCGAGAAGTTGGGGGGAGGGGTCGGCAATTGAACCGGTGCCTAG
AGAAGGTGGCGCGGGGTAAACTGGGAAAGTGATGTCGTGTACTGGCTCCGCCTTTTTCCCGAGGGTGGGG
GAGAACCGTATATAAGTGCAGTAGTCGCCGTGAACGTTCTTTTTCGCAACGGGTTTGCCGCCAGAACACA
GGTAAGTGCCGTGTGTGGTTCCCGCGGGCCTGGCCTCTTTACGGGTTATGGCCCTTGCGTGCCTTGAATT
ACTTCCACCTGGCTGCAGTACGTGATTCTTGATCCCGAGCTTCGGGTTGGAAGTGGGTGGGAGAGTTCGA
GGCCTTGCGCTTAAGGAGCCCCTTCGCCTCGTGCTTGAGTTGAGGCCTGGCCTGGGCGCTGGGGCCGCCG
CGTGCGAATCTGGTGGCACCTTCGCGCCTGTCTCGCTGCTTTCGATAAGTCTCTAGCCATTTAAAATTTT
TGATGACCTGCTGCGACGCTTTTTTTCTGGCAAGATAGTCTTGTAAATGCGGGCCAAGATCTGCACACTG
GTATTTCGGTTTTTGGGGCCGCGGGCGGCGACGGGGCCCGTGCGTCCCAGCGCACATGTTCGGCGAGGCG
GGGCCTGCGAGCGCGGCCACCGAGAATCGGACGGGGGTAGTCTCAAGCTGGCCGGCCTGCTCTGGTGCCT
GGCCTCGCGCCGCCGTGTATCGCCCCGCCCTGGGCGGCAAGGCTGGCCCGGTCGGCACCAGTTGCGTGAG
CGGAAAGATGGCCGCTTCCCGGCCCTGCTGCAGGGAGCTCAAAATGGAGGACGCGGCGCTCGGGAGAGCG
GGCGGGTGAGTCACCCACACAAAGGAAAAGGGCCTTTCCGTCCTCAGCCGTCGCTTCATGTGACTCCACG
GAGTACCGGGCGCCGTCCAGGCACCTCGATTAGTTCTCGAGCTTTTGGAGTACGTCGTCTTTAGGTTGGG
GGGAGGGGTTTTATGCGATGGAGTTTCCCCACACTGAGTGGGTGGAGACTGAAGTTAGGCCAGCTTGGCA
CTTGATGTAATTCTCCTTGGAATTTGCCCTTTTTGAGTTTGGATCTTGGTTCATTCTCAAGCCTCAGACA
GTGGTTCAAAGTTTTTTTCTTCCATTTCAGGTGTCGTGAGGAATTAGCTTGGTACTAATACGACTCACTA
TAGGGAGACCCAAGCTGGCTAGGTAAGCTTGGTACCGAGCTCGGATCCACTAGTCCAGTGTGGTGGAATT
CTGCAGATATCAACAAGTTTGTACAAAAAAGCAGGCTCCACCATGTCGGGTTATTCGAGTGACCGAGACC
GCGGCCGGGACCGAGGGTTTGGTGCACCTCGATTTGGAGGAAGTAGGGCAGGGCCCTTATCTGGAAAGAA
GTTTGGAAACCCTGGGGAGAAATTAGTTAAAAAGAAGTGGAATCTTGATGAGCTGCCTAAATTTGAGAAG
AATTTTTATCAAGAGCACCCTGATTTGGCTAGGCGCACAGCACAAGAGGTGGAAACATACAGAAGAAGCA
AGGAAATTACAGTTAGAGGTCACAACTGCCCGAAGCCAGTTCTAAATTTTTATGAAGCCAATTTCCCTGC
AAATGTCATGGATGTTATTGCAAGACAGAATTTCACTGAACCCACTGCTATTCAAGCTCAGGGATGGCCA
GTTGCTCTAAGTGGATTGGATATGGTTGGAGTGGCACAGACTGGATCTGGGAAAACATTGTCTTATTTGC
TTCCTGCCATTGTCCACATCAATCATCAGCCATTCCTAGAGAGAGGCGATGGGCCTATTTGTTTGGTGCT
GGCACCAACTCGGGAACTGGCCCAACAGGTGCAGCAAGTAGCTGCTGAATATTGTAGAGCATGTCGCTTG
AAGTCTACTTGTATCTACGGTGGTGCTCCTAAGGGACCACAAATACGTGATTTGGAGAGAGGTGTGGAAA
TCTGTATTGCAACACCTGGAAGACTGATTGACTTTTTAGAGTGTGGAAAAACCAATCTGAGAAGAACAAC
CTACCTTGTCCTTGATGAAGCAGATAGAATGCTTGATATGGGCTTTGAACCCCAAATAAGGAAGATTGTG
GATCAAATAAGACCTGATAGGCAAACTCTAATGTGGAGTGCGACTTGGCCAAAAGAAGTAAGACAGCTTG
CTGAAGATTTCCTGAAAGACTATATTCATATAAACATTGGTGCACTTGAACTGAGTGCAAACCACAACAT
TCTTCAGATTGTGGATGTGTGTCATGACGTAGAAAAGGATGAAAAACTTATTCGTCTAATGGAAGAGATC
ATGAGTGAGAAGGAGAATAAAACCATTGTTTTTGTGGAAACCAAAAGAAGATGTGATGAGCTTACCAGAA
AAATGAGGAGAGATGGGTGGCCTGCCATGGGTATCCATGGTGACAAGAGTCAACAAGAGCGTGACTGGGT
TCTAAATGAATTCAAACATGGAAAAGCTCCTATTCTGATTGCTACAGATGTGGCCTCCAGAGGGCTAGAT
GTGGAAGATGTGAAATTTGTCATCAATTATGACTACCCTAACTCCTCAGAGGATTATATTCATCGAATTG
GAAGAACTGCTCGCAGTACCAAAACAGGCACAGCATACACTTTCTTTACACCTAATAACATAAAGCAAGT
GAGCGACCTTATCTCTGTGCTTCGTGAAGCTAATCAAGCAATTAATCCCAAGTTGCTTCAGTTGGTCGAA
GACAGAGGTTCAGGTCGTTCCAGGGGTAGAGGAGGCATGAAGGATGACCGTCGGGACAGATACTCTGCGG
GCAAAAGGGGTGGATTTAATACCTTTAGAGACAGGGAAAATTATGACAGAGGTTACTCTAGCCTGCTTAA
AAGAGATTTTGGGGCAAAAACTCAGAATGGTGTTTACAGTGCTGCAAATTACACCAATGGGAGCTTTGGA
AGTAATTTTGTGTCTGCTGGTATACAGACCAGTTTTAGGACTGGTAATCCAACAGGGACTTACCAGAATG
GTTATGATAGCACTCAGCAATACGGAAGTAATGTTCCAAATATGCACAATGGTATGAACCAACAGGCATA
TGCATATCCTGCTACTGCAGCTGCACCTATGATTGGTTATCCAATGCCAACAGGATATTCCCAATTGGAC
CCAGCTTTCTTGTACAAAGTGGTTGATATCCAGCACAGTGGCGGCCGCTCGAGTCTAGAGGGCCCGCGGT
TCGAAACCAGCGGAGGCGGCGGAAGCGGGGGAGGAGGCAGCGGCGGAGGCGGCAGCGGGGGCGGCGGAAG
CGCTACCGGTAAGCCTATCCCTAACCCTCTCCTCGGTCTCGATTCTACGCGTACCGGTATGGCTTCTAAC
TTTACTCAGTTCGTTCTCGTCGACAATGGCGGAACTGGCGACGTGACTGTCGCCCCAAGCAACTTCGCTA
ACGGGGTCGCTGAATGGATCAGCTCTAACTCGCGATCACAGGCTTACAAAGTAACCTGTAGCGTTCGTCA
GAGCTCTGCGCAGAATCGCAAATACACCATCAAAGTCGAGGTGCCTAAAGTGGCAACCCAGACTGTTGGT
GGTGAAGAGCTTCCTGTAGCCGGATGGAGATCTTACTTAAATATGGAACTAACCATTCCAATTTTCGCCA
CGAATTCCGACTGCGAGCTTATTGTTAAGGCAATGCAAGGTCTCCTAAAAGATGGAAACCCGATTCCCTC
GGCCATCGCGGCCAACTCCGGCATCTACGGAGGTGGAGGTGGATCTCGTACGGGTTAGTAATGAGTTTAA
ACCCGCTGATCAGCCTCGACTGTGCCTTCTAGTTGCCAGCCATCTGTTGTTTGCCCCTCCCCCGTGCCTT
CCTTGACCCTGGAAGGTGCCACTCCCACTGTCCTTTCCTAATAAAATGAGGAAATTGCATCGCATTGTCT
GAGTAGGTGTCATTCTATTCTGGGGGGTGGGGTGGGGCAGGACAGCAAGGGGGAGGATTGGGAAGACAAT
AGCAGGCATGCTGGGGATGCGGTGGGCTCTATGGCTTCTGAGGCGGAAAGAACCAGCTGGGGCTCTAGGG
GGTATCCCC
[124 nt withheld, positions 4210-4333]
C
[91 nt withheld, positions 4335-4425]
AGGGTGATGGTTCACGTACCTAGAAGTTCCTATTCCGAAGTTCCTATTCTCTAGAAAGTATAGGAACTTC
CTTGGCCAAAAAGCCTGAACTCACCGCGACGTCTGTCGAGAAGTTTCTGATCGAAAAGTTCGACAGCGTC
TCCGACCTGATGCAGCTCTCGGAGGGCGAAGAATCTCGTGCTTTCAGCTTCGATGTAGGAGGGCGTGGAT
ATGTCCTGCGGGTAAATAGCTGCGCCGATGGTTTCTACAAAGATCGTTATGTTTATCGGCACTTTGCATC
GGCCGCGCTCCCGATTCCGGAAGTGCTTGACATTGGGGAATTCAGCGAGAGCCTGACCTATTGCATCTCC
CGCCGTGCACAGGGTGTCACGTTGCAAGACCTGCCTGAAACCGAACTGCCCGCTGTTCTGCAGCCGGTCG
CGGAGGCCATGGATGCGATCGCTGCGGCCGATCTTAGCCAGACGAGCGGGTTCGGCCCATTCGGACCGCA
AGGAATCGGTCAATACACTACATGGCGTGATTTCATATGCGCGATTGCTGATCCCCATGTGTATCACTGG
CAAACTGTGATGGACGACACCGTCAGTGCGTCCGTCGCGCAGGCTCTCGATGAGCTGATGCTTTGGGCCG
AGGACTGCCCCGAAGTCCGGCACCTCGTGCACGCGGATTTCGGCTCCAACAATGTCCTGACGGACAATGG
CCGCATAACAGCGGTCATTGACTGGAGCGAGGCGATGTTCGGGGATTCCCAATACGAGGTCGCCAACATC
TTCTTCTGGAGGCCGTGGTTGGCTTGTATGGAGCAGCAGACGCGCTACTTCGAGCGGAGGCATCCGGAGC
TTGCAGGATCGCCGCGGCTCCGGGCGTATATGCTCCGCATTGGTCTTGACCAACTCTATCAGAGCTTGGT
TGACGGCAATTTCGATGATGCAGCTTGGGCGCAGGGTCGATGCGACGCAATCGTCCGATCCGGAGCCGGG
ACTGTCGGGCGTACACAAATCGCCCGCAGAAGCGCGGCCGTCTGGACCGATGGCTGTGTAGAAGTACTCG
CCGATAGTGGAAACCGACGCCCCAGCACTCGTCCGAGGGCAAAGGAATAGCACGTACTACGAGATTTCGA
TTCCACCGCCGCCTTCTATGAAAGGTTGGGCTTCGGAATCGTTTTCCGGGACGCCGGCTGGATGATCCTC
CAGCGCGGGGATCTCATGCTGGAGTTCTTCGCCCACCCCAACTTGTTTATTGCAGCTTATAATGGTTACA
AATAAAGCAATAGCATCACAAATTTCACAAATAAAGCATTTTTTTCACTGCATTCTAGTTGTGGTTTGTC
CAAACTCATCAATGTATCTTATCATGTCTGTATACCGTCGACCTCTAGCTAGAGCTTGGCGTAATCATGG
TCATAGCTGTTTCCTGTGTGAAATTGTTATCCGCTCACAATTCCACACAACATACGAGCCGGAAGCATAA
AGTGTAAAGCCTGGGGTGCCTAATGAGTGAGCTAACTCACATTAATTGCGTTGCGCTCACTGCCCGCTTT
CCAGTCGGGAAACCTGTCGTGCCAGCTGCATTAATGAATCGGCCAACGCGCGGGGAGAGGCGGTTTGCGT
ATTGGGCGCTCTTCCGCTTCCTCGCTCACTGACTCGCTGCGCTCGGTCGTTCGGCTGCGGCGAGCGGTAT
CAGCTCACTCAAAGGCGGTAATACGGTTATCCACAGAATCAGGGGATAACGCAGGAAAGAACATGTGAGC
AAAAGGCCAGCAAAAGGCCAGGAACCGTAAAAAGGCCGCGTTGCTGGCGTTTTTCCATAGGCTCCGCCCC
CCTGACGAGCATCACAAAAATCGACGCTCAAGTCAGAGGTGGCGAAACCCGACAGGACTATAAAGATACC
AGGCGTTTCCCCCTGGAAGCTCCCTCGTGCGCTCTCCTGTTCCGACCCTGCCGCTTACCGGATACCTGTC
CGCCTTTCTCCCTTCGGGAAGCGTGGCGCTTTCTCATAGCTCACGCTGTAGGTATCTCAGTTCGGTGTAG
GTCGTTCGCTCCAAGCTGGGCTGTGTGCACGAACCCCCCGTTCAGCCCGACCGCTGCGCCTTATCCGGTA
ACTATCGTCTTGAGTCCAACCCGGTAAGACACGACTTATCGCCACTGGCAGCAGCCACTGGTAACAGGAT
TAGCAGAGCGAGGTATGTAGGCGGTGCTACAGAGTTCTTGAAGTGGTGGCCTAACTACGGCTACACTAGA
AGAACAGTATTTGGTATCTGCGCTCTGCTGAAGCCAGTTACCTTCGGAAAAAGAGTTGGTAGCTCTTGAT
CCGGCAAACAAACCACCGCTGGTAGCGGTGGTTTTTTTGTTTGCAAGCAGCAGATTACGCGCAGAAAAAA
AGGATCTCAAGAAGATCCTTTGATCTTTTCTACGGGGTCTGACGCTCAGTGGAACGAAAACTCACGTTAA
GGGATTTTGGTCATGAGATTATCAAAAAGGATCTTCACCTAGATCCTTTTAAATTAAAAATGAAGTTTTA
AATCAATCTAAAGTATATATGAGTAAACTTGGTCTGACAGTTACCAATGCTTAATCAGTGAGGCACCTAT
CTCAGCGATCTGTCTATTTCGTTCATCCATAGTTGCCTGACTCCCCGTCGTGTAGATAACTACGATACGG
GAGGGCTTACCATCTGGCCCCAGTGCTGCAATGATACCGCGAGACCCACGCTCACCGGCTCCAGATTTAT
CAGCAATAAACCAGCCAGCCGGAAGGGCCGAGCGCAGAAGTGGTCCTGCAACTTTATCCGCCTCCATCCA
GTCTATTAATTGTTGCCGGGAAGCTAGAGTAAGTAGTTCGCCAGTTAATAGTTTGCGCAACGTTGTTGCC
ATTGCTACAGGCATCGTGGTGTCACGCTCGTCGTTTGGTATGGCTTCATTCAGCTCCGGTTCCCAACGAT
CAAGGCGAGTTACATGATCCCCCATGTTGTGCAAAAAAGCGGTTAGCTCCTTCGGTCCTCCGATCGTTGT
CAGAAGTAAGTTGGCCGCAGTGTTATCACTCATGGTTATGGCAGCACTGCATAATTCTCTTACTGTCATG
CCATCCGTAAGATGCTTTTCTGTGACTGGTGAGTACTCAACCAAGTCATTCTGAGAATAGTGTATGCGGC
GACCGAGTTGCTCTTGCCCGGCGTCAATACGGGATAATACCGCGCCACATAGCAGAACTTTAAAAGTGCT
CATCATTGGAAAACGTTCTTCGGGGCGAAAACTCTCAAGGATCTTACCGCTGTTGAGATCCAGTTCGATG
TAACCCACTCGTGCACCCAACTGATCTTCAGCATCTTTTACTTTCACCAGCGTTTCTGGGTGAGCAAAAA
CAGGAAGGCAAAATGCCGCAAAAAAGGGAATAAGGGCGACACGGAAATGTTGAATACTCATACTCTTCCT
TTTTCAATATTATTGAAGCATTTATCAGGGTTATTGTCTCATGAGCGGATACATATTTGAATGTATTTAG
AAAAATAAACAAATAGGGGTTCCGCGCACATTTCCCCGAAAAGTGCCACCTGACGTCGACGGATCGGGAG
ATCTCCCGATCCCCTATGGTGCACTCTCAGTACAATCTGCTCTGATGCCGCATAGTTAAGCCAGTATCTG
CTCCCTGCTTGTGTGTTGGAGGTCGCTGAGTAGTGCGCGAGCAAAATTTAAGCTACAACAAGGCAAGGCT
TGACCGACAATTGCATGAAGAATCTGCTTAGGGTTAGGCGTTTTGCGCTGCTTCGCGATGTACGGGCCAG
ATATACG
