>Addgene plasmid #155523 | DDX5 | depositor partial sequence | sequence record 300927 | Insert Sequence
ATGTCGGGTTATTCGAGTGACCGAGACCGCGGCCGGGACCGAGGGTTTGGTGCACCTCGATTTGGAGGAA
GTAGGGCAGGGCCCTTATCTGGAAAGAAGTTTGGAAACCCTGGGGAGAAATTAGTTAAAAAGAAGTGGAA
TCTTGATGAGCTGCCTAAATTTGAGAAGAATTTTTATCAAGAGCACCCTGATTTGGCTAGGCGCACAGCA
CAAGAGGTGGAAACATACAGAAGAAGCAAGGAAATTACAGTTAGAGGTCACAACTGCCCGAAGCCAGTTC
TAAATTTTTATGAAGCCAATTTCCCTGCAAATGTCATGGATGTTATTGCAAGACAGAATTTCACTGAACC
CACTGCTATTCAAGCTCAGGGATGGCCAGTTGCTCTAAGTGGATTGGATATGGTTGGAGTGGCACAGACT
GGATCTGGGAAAACATTGTCTTATTTGCTTCCTGCCATTGTCCACATCAATCATCAGCCATTCCTAGAGA
GAGGCGATGGGCCTATTTGTTTGGTGCTGGCACCAACTCGGGAACTGGCCCAACAGGTGCAGCAAGTAGC
TGCTGAATATTGTAGAGCATGTCGCTTGAAGTCTACTTGTATCTACGGTGGTGCTCCTAAGGGACCACAA
ATACGTGATTTGGAGAGAGGTGTGGAAATCTGTATTGCAACACCTGGAAGACTGATTGACTTTTTAGAGT
GTGGAAAAACCAATCTGAGAAGAACAACCTACCTTGTCCTTGATGAAGCAGATAGAATGCTTGATATGGG
CTTTGAACCCCAAATAAGGAAGATTGTGGATCAAATAAGACCTGATAGGCAAACTCTAATGTGGAGTGCG
ACTTGGCCAAAAGAAGTAAGACAGCTTGCTGAAGATTTCCTGAAAGACTATATTCATATAAACATTGGTG
CACTTGAACTGAGTGCAAACCACAACATTCTTCAGATTGTGGATGTGTGTCATGACGTAGAAAAGGATGA
AAAACTTATTCGTCTAATGGAAGAGATCATGAGTGAGAAGGAGAATAAAACCATTGTTTTTGTGGAAACC
AAAAGAAGATGTGATGAGCTTACCAGAAAAATGAGGAGAGATGGGTGGCCTGCCATGGGTATCCATGGTG
ACAAGAGTCAACAAGAGCGTGACTGGGTTCTAAATGAATTCAAACATGGAAAAGCTCCTATTCTGATTGC
TACAGATGTGGCCTCCAGAGGGCTAGATGTGGAAGATGTGAAATTTGTCATCAATTATGACTACCCTAAC
TCCTCAGAGGATTATATTCATCGAATTGGAAGAACTGCTCGCAGTACCAAAACAGGCACAGCATACACTT
TCTTTACACCTAATAACATAAAGCAAGTGAGCGACCTTATCTCTGTGCTTCGTGAAGCTAATCAAGCAAT
TAATCCCAAGTTGCTTCAGTTGGTCGAAGACAGAGGTTCAGGTCGTTCCAGGGGTAGAGGAGGCATGAAG
GATGACCGTCGGGACAGATACTCTGCGGGCAAAAGGGGTGGATTTAATACCTTTAGAGACAGGGAAAATT
ATGACAGAGGTTACTCTAGCCTGCTTAAAAGAGATTTTGGGGCAAAAACTCAGAATGGTGTTTACAGTGC
TGCAAATTACACCAATGGGAGCTTTGGAAGTAATTTTGTGTCTGCTGGTATACAGACCAGTTTTAGGACT
GGTAATCCAACAGGGACTTACCAGAATGGTTATGATAGCACTCAGCAATACGGAAGTAATGTTCCAAATA
TGCACAATGGTATGAACCAACAGGCATATGCATATCCTGCTACTGCAGCTGCACCTATGATTGGTTATCC
AATGCCAACAGGATATTCCCAATAA
